Addgene plasmid #224297: EF1a-ER-KLF2-T2A-mCHERRY
Purpose: Expresses estrogen receptor linked KLF2 and mCherry under EF1a promoter
Depositing lab: Nikhil Joshi. Depositing organization: Yale University. Publication: KLF2 maintains lineage fidelity and suppresses CD8 T cell exhaustion during acute LCMV infection. Fagerberg E, Attanasio J, Dien C, Singh J, Kessler EA, Abdullah L, Shen J, Hunt BG, Connolly KA, De Brouwer E, He J, Iyer NR, Buck J, Borr ER, Damo M, Foster GG, Giles JR, Huang YH, Tsang JS, Krishnaswamy S, Cui W, Joshi NS. Science. 2025 Jan 2;387(6735):eadn2337. doi: 10.1126/science.adn2337. Epub 2025 Feb 14. PubMed 39946463.
Backbone
  Vector backbone: MSCV
  Vector type: Mammalian Expression, Retroviral
  Selectable markers: mCherry
Growth in bacteria
  Bacterial resistance: Ampicillin, 100 μg/mL
  Growth temperature: 37°C
  Growth strain: NEB Stable
  Copy number: Unknown
Gene/Insert
  Gene/Insert name: Estrogen Receptor linked KLF2 T2A mCherry (alt name: ER-KLF2)
  Species: M. musculus (mouse)
  Entrez Gene: Klf2 (a.k.a. Lklf)
  Promoter: EF1a
  Tag / fusion protein: Estrogen Receptor (N terminal on insert)
  Cloning method: Gibson Cloning
  Sequencing primers: 5′ ccatggctggagacatgagagctg
Terms and licenses: Academic/Nonprofit Terms; Industry Terms: Not Available to Industry
How to cite: EF1a-ER-KLF2-T2A-mCHERRY was a gift from Nikhil Joshi (Addgene plasmid # 224297 ; http://n2t.net/addgene:224297 ; RRID:Addgene_224297)
