[The description below was written by a language model from this plasmid's Addgene catalogue record and pLannotate feature annotations shown in this document.]
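Description:
EF1a-ER-KLF2-T2A-mCHERRY is an MSCV-based gammaretroviral vector of about 8.3 kb for delivering a hormone-regulatable form of mouse KLF2 into mammalian cells. The viral portion is framed by murine embryonic stem cell virus 5' and 3' long terminal repeats, with the MESV Ψ packaging signal and a truncated, start-codon-less MMLV gag segment downstream of the 5' LTR. These elements allow the transcript to be packaged into retroviral particles when the viral proteins are supplied in trans by a packaging system. In bacteria the plasmid replicates from a high-copy ColE1/pUC-type origin and is selected with ampicillin through the β-lactamase gene. The backbone also carries non-functional remnants of lac, rop, bom, tetracycline-resistance and env sequences.

Between the LTRs, an internal human EF-1α core promoter drives a single open reading frame. It begins with ERT2, the mutated ligand-binding domain of the human estrogen receptor, fused to the N terminus of mouse Klf2, a zinc-finger-type transcription factor that binds CACCC-box elements. ERT2 fusions are generally held inactive until a tamoxifen-derived ligand is supplied, so KLF2 activity should be inducible rather than constitutive, although the record does not describe the induction scheme. According to the catalogue entry, a T2A self-cleaving peptide links this fusion to mCherry. The feature table does not annotate the T2A, but there is a gap between Klf2 and mCherry where it would sit. mCherry is thus made as a separate red fluorescent protein that marks transduced cells and is the only selectable marker listed for mammalian cells. The associated publication concerns KLF2 function in CD8 T cells during acute LCMV infection, suggesting use for controlled KLF2 gain of function in transduced T cells.
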