Features (pLannotate 1.2.2; 21 found; start..end, strand, type, name):
    579..920     +  misc_feature   MESV Ψ: packaging signal of murine embryonic stem cell virus
    987..1403    +  CDS            gag (truncated): truncated Moloney murine leukemia virus (MMLV) gag gene lacking the start codon
   1466..1677    +  promoter       EF-1α core promoter: core promoter for human elongation factor EF-1α
   1700..2635    +  CDS            ERT2: mutated ligand-binding domain of the human estrogen receptor (Feil et al., 1997)
   2645..3661    +  CDS            Klf2: KLF2_MOUSE - Also known as Lklf. Experimental evidence at protein level: Swiss-Prot protein existence level 1. Transcription factor that binds to the CACCC box in the promoter of target genes such as HBB/beta globin or NOV and activates their transcription. Might be involved in transcriptional regulation by modulating the binding of the RARA nuclear receptor to RARE DNA elements (By similarity). From Mus musculus (Mouse).
   3773..4477    +  CDS            mCherry: mCherry is a basic (constitutively fluorescent) red fluorescent protein published in 2004, derived from Discosoma sp.. It is reported to be a very rapidly-maturing monomer with low acid sensitivity.
   4552..4582    +  misc_feature   MCS (fragment): pUC18/19 multiple cloning site
   4702..5216    +  LTR            3' LTR: 3' long terminal repeat from murine embryonic stem cell virus
   5378..5394    -  protein_bind   lac operator: The lac repressor binds to the lac operator to inhibit transcription in E. coli. This inhibition can be relieved by adding lactose or isopropyl-β-D-thiogalactopyranoside (IPTG). lac repressor encoded by lacI
   5402..5432    -  promoter       lac promoter: promoter for the E. coli lac operon
   5447..5468    -  protein_bind   CAP binding site: CAP binding activates transcription in the presence of cAMP. E. coli catabolite activator protein
   5481..5573    -  CDS            lacI (fragment): lac repressor; lacI; The lac repressor binds to the lac operator to inhibit transcription in E. coli. This inhibition can be relieved by adding lactose or isopropyl-β-D-thiogalactopyranoside (IPTG).
   5756..6344    -  rep_origin     ori: high-copy-number ColE1/pMB1/pBR322/pUC origin of replication
   6515..7375    -  CDS            AmpR: β-lactamase; bla; confers resistance to ampicillin, carbenicillin, and related antibiotics
   7376..7480    -  promoter       AmpR promoter: bla
   7575..7610    +  CDS            rop (fragment): Rop protein, which maintains plasmids at low copy number; rop
   7712..7811    +  misc_feature   bom (fragment): basis of mobility region from pBR322
   7817..7966    -  CDS            lacZα (fragment): LacZα fragment of β-galactosidase; lacZ fragment
   7966..8167    -  CDS            TcR (fragment): tetracycline efflux protein; tet; confers resistance to tetracycline
   8168..8266    +  CDS            env (fragment): murine leukemia virus gPr80 envelope polyprotein precursor; env; proteolytically cleaved into gp70SU and p15TM subunits
   8308..515     +  LTR            5' LTR (across the origin): 5' long terminal repeat from murine embryonic stem cell virus
>Addgene plasmid #224297 | EF1a-ER-KLF2-T2A-mCHERRY | addgene full sequence | sequence record 453642 | Addgene NGS Result
TGAAAGACCCCACCTGTAGGTTTGGCAAGCTAGCTTAAGTAACGCCATTTTGCAAGGCATGGAAAATACA
TAACTGAGAATAGAGAAGTTCAGATCAAGGTTAGGAACAGAGAGACAGCAGAATATGGGCCAAACAGGAT
ATCTGTGGTAAGCAGTTCCTGCCCCGGCTCAGGGCCAAGAACAGATGGTCCCCAGATGCGGTCCCGCCCT
CAGCAGTTTCTAGAGAACCATCAGATGTTTCCAGGGTGCCCCAAGGACCTGAAATGACCCTGTGCCTTAT
TTGAACTAACCAATCAGTTCGCTTCTCGCTTCTGTTCGCGCGCTTCTGCTCCCCGAGCTCAATAAAAGAG
CCCACAACCCCTCACTCGGCGCGCCAGTCCTCCGATAGACTGCGTCGCCCGGGTACCCGTATTCCCAATA
AAGCCTCTTGCTGTTTGCATCCGAATCGTGGACTCGCTGATCCTTGGGAGGGTCTCCTCAGATTGATTGA
CTGCCCACCTCGGGGGTCTTTCATTTGGAGGTTCCACCGAGATTTGGAGACCCCTGCCCAGGGACCACCG
ACCCCCCCGCCGGGAGGTAAGCTGGCCAGCGGTCGTTTCGTGTCTGTCTCTGTCTTTGTGCGTGTTTGTG
CCGGCATCTAATGTTTGCGCCTGCGTCTGTACTAGTTAGCTAACTAGCTCTGTATCTGGCGGACCCGTGG
TGGAACTGACGAGTTCTGAACACCCGGCCGCAACCCTGGGAGACGTCCCAGGGACTTTGGGGGCCGTTTT
TGTGGCCCGACCTGAGGAAGGGAGTCGATGTGGAATCCGACCCCGTCAGGATATGTGGTTCTGGTAGGAG
ACGAGAACCTAAAACAGTTCCCGCCTCCGTCTGAATTTTTGCTTTCGGTTTGGAACCGAAGCCGCGCGTC
TTGTCTGCTGCAGCGCTGCAGCATCGTTCTGTGTTGTCTCTGTCTGACTGTGTTTCTGTATTTGTCTGAA
AATTAGGGCCAGACTGTTACCACTCCCTTAAGTTTGACCTTAGGTCACTGGAAAGATGTCGAGCGGATCG
CTCACAACCAGTCGGTAGATGTCAAGAAGAGACGTTGGGTTACCTTCTGCTCTGCAGAATGGCCAACCTT
TAACGTCGGATGGCCGCGAGACGGCACCTTTAACCGAGACCTCATCACCCAGGTTAAGATCAAGGTCTTT
TCACCTGGCCCGCATGGACACCCAGACCAGGTCCCCTACATCGTGACCTGGGAAGCCTTGGCTTTTGACC
CCCCTCCCTGGGTCAAGCCCTTTGTACACCCTAAGCCTCCGCCTCCTCTTCCTCCATCCGCCCCGTCTCT
CCCCCTTGAACCTCCTCGTTCGACCCCGCCTCGATCCTCCCTTTATCCAGCCCTCACTCCTTCTCTAGGC
GCCGGAATTGCTTCGCGATGTACGGGCCAGGAAAGGAGTGGGAATTGGCTCCGGTGCCCGTCAGTGGGCA
GAGCGCACATCGCCCACAGTCCCCGAGAAGTTGGGGGGAGGGGTCGGCAATTGATCCGGTGCCTAGAGAA
GGTGGCGCGGGGTAAACTGGGAAAGTGATGTCGTGTACTGGCTCCGCCTTTTTCCCGAGGGTGGGGGAGA
ACCGTATATAAGTGCAGTAGTCGCCGTGAACGTTCTTTTTCGCAACGGGTTTGCCGCCAGAACACAGGAC
CGGTTCTAGAGCCACCATGGCTGGAGACATGAGAGCTGCCAACCTTTGGCCAAGCCCGCTCATGATCAAA
CGCTCTAAGAAGAACAGCCTGGCCTTGTCCCTGACGGCCGACCAGATGGTCAGTGCCTTGTTGGATGCTG
AGCCCCCCATACTCTATTCCGAGTATGATCCTACCAGACCCTTCAGTGAAGCTTCGATGATGGGCTTACT
GACCAACCTGGCAGACAGGGAGCTGGTTCACATGATCAACTGGGCGAAGAGGGTGCCAGGCTTTGTGGAT
TTGACCCTCCATGATCAGGTCCACCTTCTAGAATGTGCCTGGCTAGAGATCCTGATGATTGGTCTCGTCT
GGCGCTCCATGGAGCACCCAGTGAAGCTACTGTTTGCTCCTAACTTGCTCTTGGACAGGAACCAGGGAAA
ATGTGTAGAGGGCATGGTGGAGATCTTCGACATGCTGCTGGCTACATCATCTCGGTTCCGCATGATGAAT
CTGCAGGGAGAGGAGTTTGTGTGCCTCAAATCTATTATTTTGCTTAATTCTGGAGTGTACACATTTCTGT
CCAGCACCCTGAAGTCTCTGGAAGAGAAGGACCATATCCACCGAGTCCTGGACAAGATCACAGACACTTT
GATCCACCTGATGGCCAAGGCAGGCCTGACCCTGCAGCAGCAGCACCAGCGGCTGGCCCAGCTCCTCCTC
ATCCTCTCCCACATCAGGCACATGAGTAACAAAGGCATGGAGCATCTGTACAGCATGAAGTGCAAGAACG
TGGTGCCCCTCTATGACCTGCTGCTGGAGGCGGCGGACGCCCACCGCCTACATGCGCCCACTAGCCGTGG
AGGGGCATCCGTGGAGGAAACGGACCAAAGCCACTTGGCCACTGCGGGCTCTACTTCATCGCATTCCTTG
CAAAAGTATTACATCACGGGGGAGGCAGAGGGTTTCCCTGCCACAGCTGTCGACATGGCGCTCAGCGAGC
CTATCTTGCCTAGTTTTGCCACTTTTGCATCCCCCTGTGAACGAGGATTGCAGGAACGCTGGCCTCGCAA
CGAACCAGAAGCTGGAGGGACCGACGAAGACCTCAACAATGTGTTGGATTTTATCCTGAGTATGGGGCTC
GATGGCTTGGGGGCCGAAAACCCACCAGAACCACCTCCACAGCCCCCTCCACCAGCCTTTTATTACCCAG
AACCCGGAGCACCACCACCATACTCAATCCCCGCCGCTTCACTTGGTACAGAACTCCTCAGGCCAGATTT
GGATCCTCCACAGGGTCCCGCATTGCACGGACGCTTCCTTTTGGCCCCTCCAGGGCGACTGGTCAAGGCC
GAGCCTCCTGAAGTGGATGGTGGAGGCTATGGGTGCGCTCCAGGGCTGGCTCACGGGCCAAGAGGCTTGA
AACTTGAGGGCGCTCCAGGTGCAACCGGAGCCTGCATGCGGGGTCCCGCCGGCCGCCCCCCGCCGCCCCC
GGACACGCCGCCGCTCAGCCCCGACGGCCCCCTGCGCATCCCGGCGTCCGGTCCACGCAACCCGTTCCCG
CCGCCCTTCGGTCCCGGCCCCAGCTTCGGCGGCCCCGGCCCCGCGTTGCACTACGGGCCTCCCGCGCCTG
GCGCCTTCGGTCTTTTCGAGGACGCGGCGGCAGCGGCGGCGGCGCTGGGCTTGGCTCCACCTGCCACGCG
CGGTCTCCTCACGCCGCCCTCGTCCCCGCTGGAGCTGCTGGAGGCCAAGCCCAAACGCGGCCGCCGCTCC
TGGCCCCGCAAGCGCGCCGCCACACATACTTGCAGCTACACCAACTGCGGCAAGACCTACACCAAGAGCT
CGCACCTAAAGGCGCATCTGCGTACACACACAGGTGAGAAGCCTTATCATTGCAACTGGGAAGGATGCGG
CTGGAAGTTCGCGCGCTCTGACGAGCTTACCCGCCACTACCGAAAGCACACAGGTCACAGACCCTTTCAG
TGCCACTTGTGCGACCGGGCCTTCTCCAGGTCCGACCACCTGGCCTTGCACATGAAGCGACACATGGCTA
GCGAGGGCAGAGGAAGTCTTCTAACATGCGGTGACGTGGAGGAGAATCCCGGCCCTGGTACCGTGAGCAA
GGGCGAGGAGGATAACATGGCCATCATCAAGGAGTTCATGCGCTTCAAGGTGCACATGGAGGGCTCCGTG
AACGGCCACGAGTTCGAGATCGAGGGCGAGGGCGAGGGCCGCCCCTACGAGGGCACCCAGACCGCCAAGC
TGAAGGTGACCAAGGGTGGCCCCCTGCCCTTCGCCTGGGACATCCTGTCCCCTCAGTTCATGTACGGCTC
CAAGGCCTACGTGAAGCACCCCGCCGACATCCCCGACTACTTGAAGCTGTCCTTCCCCGAGGGCTTCAAG
TGGGAGCGCGTGATGAACTTCGAGGACGGCGGCGTGGTGACCGTGACCCAGGACTCCTCCCTGCAGGACG
GCGAGTTCATCTACAAGGTGAAGCTGCGCGGCACCAACTTCCCCTCCGACGGCCCCGTAATGCAGAAGAA
GACCATGGGCTGGGATGCCTCCTCCGAGCGGATGTACCCCGAGGACGGCGCCCTGAAGGGCGAGATCAAG
CAGAGGCTGAAGCTGAAGGACGGCGGCCACTACGACGCTGAGGTCAAGACCACCTACAAGGCCAAGAAGC
CCGTGCAGCTGCCCGGCGCCTACAACGTCAACATCAAGTTGGACATCACCTCCCACAACGAGGACTACAC
CATCGTGGAACAGTACGAACGCGCCGAGGGCCGCCACTCCACCGGCGGCATGGACGAGCTGTACAAGACC
GGTTAGTAATGAGTTTAAACGGGGGAGGCTAACTGAAACACGGAAGGAGACAATACCGGAAGGGGCCGCG
ACTCTAGAGTCGACCTGCAGGCATGCAAGCTTCAGGTAGCCGGCTAACGTTAACAACCGGTACCTCTAGA
ACTATAGCTAGCATGCGCAAATTTAAAGCGCTGATATCGATAAAATAAAAGATTTTATTTAGTCTCCAGA
AAAAGGGGGGAATGAAAGACCCCACCTGTAGGTTTGGCAAGCTAGCTTAAGTAACGCCATTTTGCAAGGC
ATGGAAAATACATAACTGAGAATAGAGAAGTTCAGATCAAGGTTAGGAACAGAGAGACAGCAGAATATGG
GCCAAACAGGATATCTGTGGTAAGCAGTTCCTGCCCCGGCTCAGGGCCAAGAACAGATGGTCCCCAGATG
CGGTCCCGCCCTCAGCAGTTTCTAGAGAACCATCAGATGTTTCCAGGGTGCCCCAAGGACCTGAAATGAC
CCTGTGCCTTATTTGAACTAACCAATCAGTTCGCTTCTCGCTTCTGTTCGCGCGCTTCTGCTCCCCGAGC
TCAATAAAAGAGCCCACAACCCCTCACTCGGCGCGCCAGTCCTCCGATAGACTGCGTCGCCCGGGTACCC
GTGTATCCAATAAACCCTCTTGCAGTTGCATCCGACTTGTGGTCTCGCTGTTCCTTGGGAGGGTCTCCTC
TGAGTGATTGACTACCCGTCAGCGGGGGTCTTTCATGGGTAACAGTTTCTTGAAGTTGGAGAACAACATT
CTGAGGGTAGGAGTCGAATATTAAGTAATCCTGACTCAATTAGCCACTGTTTTGAATCCACATACTCCAA
TACTCCTGAAATAGTTCATTATGGACAGCGCAGAAAGAGCTGGGGAGAATTGTGAAATTGTTATCCGCTC
ACAATTCCACACAACATACGAGCCGGAAGCATAAAGTGTAAAGCCTGGGGTGCCTAATGAGTGAGCTAAC
TCACATTAATTGCGTTGCGCTCACTGCCCGCTTTCCAGTCGGGAAACCTGTCGTGCCAGCTGCATTAATG
AATCGGCCAACGCGCGGGGAGAGGCGGTTTGCGTATTGGGCGCTCTTCCGCTTCCTCGCTCACTGACTCG
CTGCGCTCGGTCGTTCGGCTGCGGCGAGCGGTATCAGCTCACTCAAAGGCGGTAATACGGTTATCCACAG
AATCAGGGGATAACGCAGGAAAGAACATGTGAGCAAAAGGCCAGCAAAAGGCCAGGAACCGTAAAAAGGC
CGCGTTGCTGGCGTTTTTCCATAGGCTCCGCCCCCCTGACGAGCATCACAAAAATCGACGCTCAAGTCAG
AGGTGGCGAAACCCGACAGGACTATAAAGATACCAGGCGTTTCCCCCTGGAAGCTCCCTCGTGCGCTCTC
CTGTTCCGACCCTGCCGCTTACCGGATACCTGTCCGCCTTTCTCCCTTCGGGAAGCGTGGCGCTTTCTCA
TAGCTCACGCTGTAGGTATCTCAGTTCGGTGTAGGTCGTTCGCTCCAAGCTGGGCTGTGTGCACGAACCC
CCCGTTCAGCCCGACCGCTGCGCCTTATCCGGTAACTATCGTCTTGAGTCCAACCCGGTAAGACACGACT
TATCGCCACTGGCAGCAGCCACTGGTAACAGGATTAGCAGAGCGAGGTATGTAGGCGGTGCTACAGAGTT
CTTGAAGTGGTGGCCTAACTACGGCTACACTAGAAGAACAGTATTTGGTATCTGCGCTCTGCTGAAGCCA
GTTACCTTCGGAAAAAGAGTTGGTAGCTCTTGATCCGGCAAACAAACCACCGCTGGTAGCGGTGGTTTTT
TTGTTTGCAAGCAGCAGATTACGCGCAGAAAAAAAGGATCTCAAGAAGATCCTTTGATCTTTTCTACGGG
GTCTGACGCTCAGTGGAACGAAAACTCACGTTAAGGGATTTTGGTCATGAGATTATCAAAAAGGATCTTC
ACCTAGATCCTTTTAAATTAAAAATGAAGTTTTAAATCAATCTAAAGTATATATGAGTAAACTTGGTCTG
ACAGTTACCAATGCTTAATCAGTGAGGCACCTATCTCAGCGATCTGTCTATTTCGTTCATCCATAGTTGC
CTGACTCCCCGTCGTGTAGATAACTACGATACGGGAGGGCTTACCATCTGGCCCCAGTGCTGCAATGATA
CCGCGAGACCCACGCTCACCGGCTCCAGATTTATCAGCAATAAACCAGCCAGCCGGAAGGGCCGAGCGCA
GAAGTGGTCCTGCAACTTTATCCGCCTCCATCCAGTCTATTAATTGTTGCCGGGAAGCTAGAGTAAGTAG
TTCGCCAGTTAATAGTTTGCGCAACGTTGTTGCCATTGCTACAGGCATCGTGGTGTCACGCTCGTCGTTT
GGTATGGCTTCATTCAGCTCCGGTTCCCAACGATCAAGGCGAGTTACATGATCCCCCATGTTGTGCAAAA
AAGCGGTTAGCTCCTTCGGTCCTCCGATCGTTGTCAGAAGTAAGTTGGCCGCAGTGTTATCACTCATGGT
TATGGCAGCACTGCATAATTCTCTTACTGTCATGCCATCCGTAAGATGCTTTTCTGTGACTGGTGAGTAC
TCAACCAAGTCATTCTGAGAATAGTGTATGCGGCGACCGAGTTGCTCTTGCCCGGCGTCAATACGGGATA
ATACCGCGCCACATAGCAGAACTTTAAAAGTGCTCATCATTGGAAAACGTTCTTCGGGGCGAAAACTCTC
AAGGATCTTACCGCTGTTGAGATCCAGTTCGATGTAACCCACTCGTGCACCCAACTGATCTTCAGCATCT
TTTACTTTCACCAGCGTTTCTGGGTGAGCAAAAACAGGAAGGCAAAATGCCGCAAAAAAGGGAATAAGGG
CGACACGGAAATGTTGAATACTCATACTCTTCCTTTTTCAATATTATTGAAGCATTTATCAGGGTTATTG
TCTCATGAGCGGATACATATTTGAATGTATTTAGAAAAATAAACAAATAGGGGTTCCGCGCACATTTCCC
CGAAAAGTGCCACCTGACGTCTAAGAAACCATTATTATCATGACATTAACCTATAAAAATAGGCGTATCA
CGAGGCCCTTTCGTCTCGCGCGTTTCGGTGATGACGGTGAAAACCTCTGACACATGCAGCTCCCGGAGAC
GGTCACAGCTTGTCTGTAAGCGGATGCCGGGAGCAAACAAGCCCGTCAGGGCGCGTCAGCGGGTGTTGGC
GGGTGTCGGGGCTGGCTTAACTATGCGGCATCAGAGCAGATTGTACTGAGAGTGCACCATATGCGGTGTG
AAATACCGCACAGATGCGTAAGGAGAAAATACCGCATCAGGCGCCATTCGCCATTCAGGCTGCGCAACTG
TTGGGAAGGGCGATCGGTGCGGGCCTCTTCGCTATTACGCCAGCTGGCGAAAGGGGGATGTGCTGCAAGG
CGATTAAGTTGGGTAACGCCAGGGTTTTCCCAGTCACGACGTTGTAAAACGACGGCGCAAGGAATGGTGC
ATGCAAGGAGATGGCGCCCAACAGTCCCCCGGCCACGGGGCCTGCCACCATACCCACGCCGAAACAAGCG
CTCATGAGCCCGAAGTGGCGAGCCCGATCTTCCCCATCGGTGATGTCGGCGATATAGGCGCCAGCAACCG
CACCTGTGGCGCCGGTGATGCCGGCCACGATGCGTCCGGCGTAGAGGCGATTAGTCCAATTTGTTAAAGA
CAGGATATCAGTGGTCCAGGCTCTAGTTTTGACTCAACAATATCACCAGCTGAAGCCTATAGAGTACGAG
CCATAGATAAAATAAAAGATTTTATTTAGTCTCCAGAAAAAGGGGGGAA
